Addgene plasmid #39432: TAL2098
Depositing lab: Keith Joung. Depositing organization: Massachusetts General Hospital. Publication: FLASH assembly of TALENs for high-throughput genome editing. Reyon D, Tsai SQ, Khayter C, Foden JA, Sander JD, Joung JK. Nat Biotechnol. 2012 Apr 8. doi: 10.1038/nbt.2170. PubMed 22484455.
Backbone
  Vector backbone: JDS78
  Backbone manufacturer: Joung lab (Addgene Plasmid # 32290)
  Backbone size w/o insert (bp): 6447
  Vector type: Mammalian Expression ; T7
Growth in bacteria
  Bacterial resistance: Ampicillin, 100 μg/mL
  Growth temperature: 37°C
  Growth strain: XL1 Blue
  Copy number: High Copy
Gene/Insert
  Gene/Insert name: eGFP-TALEN-38-Left
  Species: H. sapiens (human)
  Insert size (bp): 1640
  Promoter: CMV
  Tag / fusion protein: 3X Flag (N terminal on backbone); WT FOKI (C terminal on backbone)
  Cloning method: Restriction Enzyme; 5′ cloning site BsmBI (destroyed during cloning); 3′ cloning site BsmBI (destroyed during cloning)
  Sequencing primers: 5′ CMV-F
Terms and licenses: Academic/Nonprofit Terms; Industry Terms: Not Available to Industry
Depositor comments: Target binding site: tgcagtgcttcagccgct To reduce the chance of recombination in this plasmid, do not grow in liquid culture for more than 12-14 hours. It is strongly recommended that users perform a diagnostic digest to verify this plasmid prior to use. For example, a double digest of the plasmid with BamHI and KpnI should result in two bands at 2.3kb and 5.8kb
How to cite: TAL2098 was a gift from Keith Joung (Addgene plasmid # 39432 ; http://n2t.net/addgene:39432 ; RRID:Addgene_39432)
