[The description below was written by a language model from this plasmid's Addgene catalogue record.]
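Description:
TAL2098 is a mammalian expression plasmid encoding the left monomer of a TALE nuclease pair directed against an eGFP reporter sequence (eGFP-TALEN-38-Left). It is built on the JDS78 backbone, a roughly 6.4 kb TALEN expression vector that is maintained at high copy in E. coli under ampicillin selection. The vector type is listed as mammalian expression with T7. This indicates that, alongside the CMV promoter driving expression in mammalian cells, a T7 promoter is available, which is typically used for in vitro transcription of the coding sequence. The record gives no feature table, so the positions of these elements, the origin of replication and any polyadenylation signal are not documented here.

The insert of about 1.6 kb is an array of TALE repeats that specifies recognition of a defined 18-nucleotide half-site in eGFP. It was cloned into the backbone through BsmBI sites that were destroyed in the process, as expected for type IIS cloning, which yields a seamless in-frame junction. The backbone supplies the flanking parts of the protein: an N-terminal 3X FLAG tag for detection and a C-terminal wild-type FokI nuclease domain. FokI cleaves only as a dimer, so this left monomer is meant to be co-expressed with a matching right-hand TALEN that binds the opposite strand. Together they produce a double-strand break in the spacer between the two half-sites.

The plasmid comes from work describing the FLASH method for high-throughput TALEN assembly, where eGFP-targeted nucleases of this kind can be used to measure gene disruption activity in reporter cells. The record lists the insert species as human, although the target is eGFP. The depositor notes that the repetitive TALE array is prone to recombination and recommends checking the plasmid's integrity by diagnostic digest before use.
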