>Addgene plasmid #39432 | TAL2098 | depositor partial sequence | sequence record 49734 | TAL2098 sequence 1640 bps
GAACCTGACCCCAGACCAGGTAGTCGCAATCGCGAACAATAATGGGGGAAAGCAAGCCCTGGAAACCGTG
CAAAGGTTGTTGCCGGTCCTTTGTCAAGACCACGGCCTTACACCGGAGCAAGTCGTGGCCATTGCATCCC
ACGACGGTGGCAAACAGGCTCTTGAGACGGTTCAGAGACTTCTCCCAGTTCTCTGTCAAGCCCACGGGCT
GACTCCCGATCAAGTTGTAGCGATTGCGTCGAACATTGGAGGGAAACAAGCATTGGAGACTGTCCAACGG
CTCCTTCCCGTGTTGTGTCAAGCCCACGGTTTGACGCCTGCACAAGTGGTCGCCATCGCCAACAACAACG
GCGGTAAGCAGGCGCTGGAAACAGTACAGCGCCTGCTGCCTGTACTGTGCCAGGATCATGGACTGACCCC
AGACCAGGTAGTCGCAATCGCGTCAAACGGAGGGGGAAAGCAAGCCCTGGAAACCGTGCAAAGGTTGTTG
CCGGTCCTTTGTCAAGACCACGGCCTTACACCGGAGCAAGTCGTGGCCATTGCAAATAATAACGGTGGCA
AACAGGCTCTTGAGACGGTTCAGAGACTTCTCCCAGTTCTCTGTCAAGCCCACGGGCTGACTCCCGATCA
AGTTGTAGCGATTGCGTCGCATGACGGAGGGAAACAAGCATTGGAGACTGTCCAACGGCTCCTTCCCGTG
TTGTGTCAAGCCCACGGTTTGACGCCTGCACAAGTGGTCGCCATCGCCTCGAATGGCGGCGGTAAGCAGG
CGCTGGAAACAGTACAGCGCCTGCTGCCTGTACTGTGCCAGGATCATGGACTGACCCCAGACCAGGTAGT
CGCAATCGCGTCAAACGGAGGGGGAAAGCAAGCCCTGGAAACCGTGCAAAGGTTGTTGCCGGTCCTTTGT
CAAGACCACGGCCTTACACCGGAGCAAGTCGTGGCCATTGCATCCCACGACGGTGGCAAACAGGCTCTTG
AGACGGTTCAGAGACTTCTCCCAGTTCTCTGTCAAGCCCACGGGCTGACTCCCGATCAAGTTGTAGCGAT
TGCGTCGAACATTGGAGGGAAACAAGCATTGGAGACTGTCCAACGGCTCCTTCCCGTGTTGTGTCAAGCC
CACGGTTTGACGCCTGCACAAGTGGTCGCCATCGCCAACAACAACGGCGGTAAGCAGGCGCTGGAAACAG
TACAGCGCCTGCTGCCTGTACTGTGCCAGGATCATGGACTGACCCCAGACCAGGTAGTCGCAATCGCGTC
ACATGACGGGGGAAAGCAAGCCCTGGAAACCGTGCAAAGGTTGTTGCCGGTCCTTTGTCAAGACCACGGC
CTTACACCGGAGCAAGTCGTGGCCATTGCATCCCACGACGGTGGCAAACAGGCTCTTGAGACGGTTCAGA
GACTTCTCCCAGTTCTCTGTCAAGCCCACGGGCTGACTCCCGATCAAGTTGTAGCGATTGCGAATAACAA
TGGAGGGAAACAAGCATTGGAGACTGTCCAACGGCTCCTTCCCGTGTTGTGTCAAGCCCACGGTTTGACG
CCTGCACAAGTGGTCGCCATCGCCAGCCATGATGGCGGTAAGCAGGCGCTGGAAACAGTACAGCGCCTGC
TGCCTGTACTGTGCCAGGATCATGGACTGA
