>Addgene plasmid #39432 | TAL2098 | addgene partial sequence | sequence record 52601 | JDS-TALEN-F 5'-TAGGGGTCGGTAAACAGTGG-3'
TGTGGCGGGTGAGCTTAGGGGGCCTCCGCTCCAGCTCGACACCGGGCAGCTGCTGAAGATCGCGAAGAGA
GGGGGAGTAACAGCGGTAGAGGCAGTGCACGCCTGGCGCAATGCGCTCACCGGGGCCCCCTTGAACCTGA
CCCCAGACCAGGTAGTCGCAATCGCGAACAATAATGGGGGAAAGCAAGCCCTGGAAACCGTGCAAAGGTT
GTTGCCGGTCCTTTGTCAAGACCACGGCCTTACACCGGAGCAAGTCGTGGCCATTGCATCCCACGACGGT
GGCAAACAGGCTCTTGAGACGGTTCAGAGACTTCTCCCAGTTCTCTGTCAAGCCCACGGGCTGACTCCCG
ATCAAGTTGTAGCGATTGCGTCGAACATTGGAGGGAAACAAGCATTGGAGACTGTCCAACGGCTCCTTCC
CGTGTTGTGTCAAGCCCACGGTTTGACGCCTGCACAAGTGGTCGCCATCGCCAACAACAACGGCGGTAAG
CAGGCGCTGGAAACAGTACAGCGCCTGCTGCCTGTACTGTGCCAGGATCATGGACTGACCCCAGACCAGG
TAGTCGCAATCGCGTCAAACGGAGGGGGAAAGCAAGCCCTGGAAACCGTGCAAAGGTTGTTGCCGGTCCT
TTGTCAAGACCACGGCCTTACACCGGAGCAAGTCGTGGCCATTGCAAATAATAACGGTGGCAAACAGGCT
CTTGAGACGGTTCAGAGACTTCTCCCAGTTCTCTGTCAAGCCCACGGGCTGACTCCCGATCAAGTTGTAG
CGATTGCGTCGCATGACGGAGGGAAACAAGCATTGGAGACTGTCCAACGGCTCCTTCCCGTGTTGTGTCA
AGCCCACGGTTTGACGCCTGCACAAGTGGTCGCCATCGCCTCGAATG
